>Addgene plasmid #169316 | SIN40C.TRE.dTomato.miR-ctrl.PGK.sfGFP.P2A.Tet3G | addgene full sequence | sequence record 338346 | Addgene NGS Result
GGGCTCAGGGGCGGGCTCAGGGGCGGGGCGGGCGCCCGAAGGTCCACCGGAGGCCCGGCATTCTGCACGC
TTCAAAAGCGCACGTCTGCCGCGCTGTTCTCCTCTTCCTCATCTCCGGGCCTTTCGGCTAGCGCCACCAT
GGGATCTAAGGGCGAGGAACTGTTCACCGGCGTGGTGCCCATCCTGGTGGAACTGGATGGCGACGTGAAC
GGCCACAAGTTCTCTGTGCGGGGAGAGGGCGAAGGCGACGCCACAAATGGCAAGCTGACCCTGAAGTTCA
TCTGCACCACCGGCAAGCTGCCCGTGCCTTGGCCTACCCTCGTGACCACACTGACCTACGGCGTGCAGTG
CTTCAGCAGATACCCCGACCATATGAAGCGGCACGACTTCTTCAAGAGCGCCATGCCCGAGGGCTACGTG
CAGGAACGGACCATCAGCTTCAAGGACGACGGCACCTACAAGACCAGAGCCGAAGTGAAGTTCGAGGGCG
ACACCCTCGTGAACCGGATCGAGCTGAAGGGCATCGATTTCAAAGAGGACGGCAACATCCTGGGCCACAA
GCTGGAGTACAACTTCAACAGCCACAATGTGTATATCACCGCCGACAAGCAGAAGAACGGCATCAAGGCC
AACTTCAAGATCCGGCACAACGTGGAAGATGGCAGCGTGCAGCTGGCCGACCACTACCAGCAGAACACCC
CCATCGGAGATGGCCCCGTGCTGCTGCCCGACAACCACTACCTGAGCACCCAGAGCGTGCTGAGCAAGGA
CCCCAACGAGAAGCGGGACCACATGGTGCTGCTGGAATTCGTGACCGCCGCTGGCATCACCCACGGCATG
GACGAGCTGTATAAGGGAGGAAGCGGCGCCACCAATTTCAGCCTGCTGAAACAGGCCGGCGACGTGGAAG
AGAACCCTGGCCCTATGAGCCGGCTGGACAAGAGCAAAGTGATCAACAGCGCCCTGGAACTGCTGAACGG
CGTGGGCATCGAGGGCCTGACCACCCGGAAGCTGGCCCAGAAACTGGGCGTGGAACAGCCCACCCTGTAC
TGGCACGTGAAGAACAAGCGGGCCCTGCTGGACGCCCTGCCCATCGAGATGCTGGACCGGCACCACACCC
ACAGCTGCCCTCTGGAAGGCGAGAGCTGGCAGGACTTCCTGCGGAACAACGCCAAGAGCTACAGATGCGC
CCTGCTGAGCCACCGGGACGGCGCCAAAGTGCACCTGGGCACCAGACCCACCGAGAAGCAGTACGAGACA
CTGGAAAACCAGCTGGCCTTCCTGTGCCAGCAGGGCTTCAGCCTGGAAAACGCCCTGTACGCCCTGAGCG
CCGTGGGCCACTTCACCCTGGGCTGCGTGCTGGAAGAACAGGAACACCAGGTCGCCAAAGAGGAAAGAGA
GACACCCACCACCGACAGCATGCCCCCCCTGCTGAAGCAGGCCATCGAGCTGTTCGACAGACAGGGCGCC
GAGCCCGCCTTCCTGTTCGGCCTGGAACTGATCATCTGCGGCCTCGAGAAGCAGCTGAAGTGCGAGAGCG
GCGGACCCACCGACGCCCTGGACGACTTCGACCTGGACATGCTGCCCGCCGATGCCCTGGATGATTTTGA
TCTGGATATGCTCCCTGCTGACGCTCTCGATGACTTCGATCTCGATATGCTGCCAGGCTAATGTACAAGT
GATCGCGTTAAGTCGACAATCAACCTCTGGATTACAAAATTTGTGAAAGATTGACTGGTATTCTTAACTA
TGTTGCTCCTTTTACGCTATGTGGATACGCTGCTTTAATGCCTTTGTATCATGCTATTGCTTCCCGTATG
GCTTTCATTTTCTCCTCCTTGTATAAATCCTGGTTGCTGTCTCTTTATGAGGAGTTGTGGCCCGTTGTCA
GGCAACGTGGCGTGGTGTGCACTGTGTTTGCTGACGCAACCCCCACTGGTTGGGGCATTGCCACCACCTG
TCAGCTCCTTTCCGGGACTTTCGCTTTCCCCCTCCCTATTGCCACGGCGGAACTCATCGCCGCCTGCCTT
GCCCGCTGCTGGACAGGGGCTCGGCTGTTGGGCACTGACAATTCCGTGGTGTTGTCGGGGAAATCATCGT
CCTTTCCTTGGCTGCTCGCCTGTGTTGCCACCTGGATTCTGCGCGGGACGTCCTTCTGCTACGTCCCTTC
GGCCCTCAATCCAGCGGACCTTCCTTCCCGCGGCCTGCTGCCGGCTCTGCGGCCTCTTCCGCGTCTTCGC
CTTCGCCCTCAGACGAGTCGGATCTCCCTTTGGGCCGCCTCCCCGCGTCGACTTTAAGACCAATGACTTA
CAAGGCAGCTGTAGATCTTAGCCACTTTTTAAAAGAAAAGGGGGGACTGGAAGGGCTAATTCACTCCCAA
CGAAGACAAGATCTGCTTTTTGCTTGTACTGGGTCTCTCTGGTTAGACCAGATCTGAGCCTGGGAGCTCT
CTGGCTAACTAGGGAACCCACTGCTTAAGCCTCAATAAAGCTTGCCTTGAGTGCTTCAAGTAGTGTGTGC
CCGTCTGTTGTGTGACTCTGGTAACTAGAGATCCCTCAGACCCTTTTAGTCAGTGTGGAAAATCTCTAGC
AGTACGTATAGTAGTTCATGTCATCTTATTATTCAGTATTTATAACTTGCAAAGAAATGAATATCAGAGA
GTGAGAGGAACTTGTTTATTGCAGCTTATAATGGTTACAAATAAAGCAATAGCATCACAAATTTCACAAA
TAAAGCATTTTTTTCACTGCATTCTAGTTGTGGTTTGTCCAAACTCATCAATGTATCTTATCATGTCTGG
CTCTAGCTATCCCGCCCCTAACTCCGCCCATCCCGCCCCTAACTCCGCCCAGTTCCGCCCATTCTCCGCC
CCATGGCTGACTAATTTTTTTTATTTATGCAGAGGCCGAGGCCGCCTCGGCCTCTGAGCTATTCCAGAAG
TAGTGAGGAGGCTTTTTTGGAGGCCTAGGGACGTACCCAATTCGCCCTATAGTGAGTCGTATTACGCGCG
CTCACTGGCCGTCGTTTTACAACGTCGTGACTGGGAAAACCCTGGCGTTACCCAACTTAATCGCCTTGCA
GCACATCCCCCTTTCGCCAGCTGGCGTAATAGCGAAGAGGCCCGCACCGATCGCCCTTCCCAACAGTTGC
GCAGCCTGAATGGCGAATGGG
[124 nt withheld, positions 3172-3295]
C
[91 nt withheld, positions 3297-3387]
A
[49 nt withheld, positions 3389-3437]
CCTTTGACGTTGGAGTCCACGTTCTTT
[37 nt withheld, positions 3465-3501]
ACCCTATCTCGGTCTATTCTTTTGATTTATAAGGGATTTTGCCGATTTCGGCCTATTGGTTAAAAAATGA
GCTGATTTAACAAAAATTTAACGCGAATTTTAACAAAATATTAACGCTTACAATTTAGGTGGCACTTTTC
GGGGAAATGTGCGCGGAACCCCTATTTGTTTATTTTTCTAAATACATTCAAATATGTATCCGCTCATGAG
ACAATAACCCTGATAAATGCTTCAATAATATTGAAAAAGGAAGAGTATGAGTATTCAACATTTCCGTGTC
GCCCTTATTCCCTTTTTTGCGGCATTTTGCCTTCCTGTTTTTGCTCACCCAGAAACGCTGGTGAAAGTAA
AAGATGCTGAAGATCAGTTGGGTGCACGAGTGGGTTACATCGAACTGGATCTCAACAGCGGTAAGATCCT
TGAGAGTTTTCGCCCCGAAGAACGTTTTCCAATGATGAGCACTTTTAAAGTTCTGCTATGTGGCGCGGTA
TTATCCCGTATTGACGCCGGGCAAGAGCAACTCGGTCGCCGCATACACTATTCTCAGAATGACTTGGTTG
AGTACTCACCAGTCACAGAAAAGCATCTTACGGATGGCATGACAGTAAGAGAATTATGCAGTGCTGCCAT
AACCATGAGTGATAACACTGCGGCCAACTTACTTCTGACAACGATCGGAGGACCGAAGGAGCTAACCGCT
TTTTTGCACAACATGGGGGATCATGTAACTCGCCTTGATCGTTGGGAACCGGAGCTGAATGAAGCCATAC
CAAACGACGAGCGTGACACCACGATGCCTGTAGCAATGGCAACAACGTTGCGCAAACTATTAACTGGCGA
ACTACTTACTCTAGCTTCCCGGCAACAATTAATAGACTGGATGGAGGCGGATAAAGTTGCAGGACCACTT
CTGCGCTCGGCCCTTCCGGCTGGCTGGTTTATTGCTGATAAATCTGGAGCCGGTGAGCGTGGGTCTCGCG
GTATCATTGCAGCACTGGGGCCAGATGGTAAGCCCTCCCGTATCGTAGTTATCTACACGACGGGGAGTCA
GGCAACTATGGATGAACGAAATAGACAGATCGCTGAGATAGGTGCCTCACTGATTAAGCATTGGTAACTG
TCAGACCAAGTTTACTCATATATACTTTAGATTGATTTAAAACTTCATTTTTAATTTAAAAGGATCTAGG
TGAAGATCCTTTTTGATAATCTCATGACCAAAATCCCTTAACGTGAGTTTTCGTTCCACTGAGCGTCAGA
CCCCGTAGAAAAGATCAAAGGATCTTCTTGAGATCCTTTTTTTCTGCGCGTAATCTGCTGCTTGCAAACA
AAAAAACCACCGCTACCAGCGGTGGTTTGTTTGCCGGATCAAGAGCTACCAACTCTTTTTCCGAAGGTAA
CTGGCTTCAGCAGAGCGCAGATACCAAATACTGTTCTTCTAGTGTAGCCGTAGTTAGGCCACCACTTCAA
GAACTCTGTAGCACCGCCTACATACCTCGCTCTGCTAATCCTGTTACCAGTGGCTGCTGCCAGTGGCGAT
AAGTCGTGTCTTACCGGGTTGGACTCAAGACGATAGTTACCGGATAAGGCGCAGCGGTCGGGCTGAACGG
GGGGTTCGTGCACACAGCCCAGCTTGGAGCGAACGACCTACACCGAACTGAGATACCTACAGCGTGAGCT
ATGAGAAAGCGCCACGCTTCCCGAAGGGAGAAAGGCGGACAGGTATCCGGTAAGCGGCAGGGTCGGAACA
GGAGAGCGCACGAGGGAGCTTCCAGGGGGAAACGCCTGGTATCTTTATAGTCCTGTCGGGTTTCGCCACC
TCTGACTTGAGCGTCGATTTTTGTGATGCTCGTCAGGGGGGCGGAGCCTATGGAAAAACGCCAGCAACGC
GGCCTTTTTACGGTTCCTGGCCTTTTGCTGGCCTTTTGCTCACATGTTCTTTCCTGCGTTATCCCCTGAT
TCTGTGGATAACCGTATTACCGCCTTTGAGTGAGCTGATACCGCTCGCCGCAGCCGAACGACCGAGCGCA
GCGAGTCAGTGAGCGAGGAAGCGGAAGAGCGCCCAATACGCAAACCGCCTCTCCCCGCGCGTTGGCCGAT
TCATTAATGCAGCTGGCACGACAGGTTTCCCGACTGGAAAGCGGGCAGTGAGCGCAACGCAATTAATGTG
AGTTAGCTCACTCATTAGGCACCCCAGGCTTTACACTTTATGCTTCCGGCTCGTATGTTGTGTGGAATTG
TGAGCGGATAACAATTTCACACAGGAAACAGCTATGACCATGATTACGCCAAGCGCGCAATTAACCCTCA
CTAAAGGGAACAAAAGCTGGAGCTGCAAGCGGTACCGTCGACCTGCAGGTTGACATTGATTATTGACTAG
TTATTAATAGTAATCAATTACGGGGTCATTAGTTCATAGCCCATATATGGAGTTCCGCGTTACATAACTT
ACGGTAAATGGCCCGCCTGGCTGACCGCCCAACGACCCCCGCCCATTGACGTCAATAATGACGTATGTTC
CCATAGTAACGCCAATAGGGACTTTCCATTGACGTCAATGGGTGGAGTATTTACGGTAAACTGCCCACTT
GGCAGTACATCAAGTGTATCATATGCCAAGTACGCCCCCTATTGACGTCAATGACGGTAAATGGCCCGCC
TGGCATTATGCCCAGTACATGACCTTATGGGACTTTCCTACTTGGCAGTACATCTACGTATTAGTCATCG
CTATTACCATGGCGCGCCATGCAGGGCCTGAAATAACCTCTGAAAGAGGAACTTGGTTAGGTACCTTCTG
AGGCGGAAAGAACCAGCTGTGGAATGTGTGTCAGTTAGGGTGTGGAAAGTCCCCAGGCTCCCCAGCAGGC
AGAAGTATGCAAAGCATGCATCTCAATTAGTCAGCAACCAGGTGTGGAAAGTCCCCAGGCTCCCCAGCAG
GCAGAAGTATGCAAAGCATGCATCTCAATTAGTCAGCAACCATAGTCCCTTAAGAGGCGCGCCTTAATGT
AGTCTTATGCAATACTCTTGTAGTCTTGCAACATGGTAACGATGAGTTAGCAACATGCCTTACAAGGAGA
GAAAAAGCACCGTGCATGCCGATTGGTGGAAGTAAGGTGGTACGATCGTGCCTTATTAGGAAGGCAACAG
ACGGGTCTGACATGGATTGGACGAACCACTGAATTGCCGCATTGCAGAGATATTGTATTTAAGTGCCTAG
CTCGATACATAAACGGGTCTCTCTGGTTAGACCAGATCTGAGCCTGGGAGCTCTCTGGCTAACTAGGGAA
CCCACTGCTTAAGCCTCAATAAAGCTTGCCTTGAGTGCTTCAAGTAGTGTGTGCCCGTCTGTTGTGTGAC
TCTGGTAACTAGAGATCCCTCAGACCCTTTTAGTCAGTGTGGAAAATCTCTAGCAGTGGCGCCCGAACAG
GGACTTGAAAGCGAAAGGGAAACCAGAGGAGCTCTCTCGACGCAGGACTCGGCTTGCTGAAGCGCGCACG
GCAAGAGGCGAGGGGCGGCGACTGGTGAGTACGCCAAAAATTTTGACTAGCGGAGGCTAGAAGGAGAGAG
ATGGGTGCGAGAGCGTCAGTATTAAGCGGGGGAGAATTAGATCGCGATGGGAAAAAATTCGGTTAAGGCC
AGGGGGAAAGAAAAAATATAAATTAAAACATATAGTATGGGCAAGCAGGGAGCTAGAACGATTCGCAGTT
AATCCTGGCCTGTTAGAAACATCAGAAGGCTGTAGACAAATACTGGGACAGCTACAACCATCCCTTCAGA
CAGGATCAGAAGAACTTAGATCATTATATAATACAGTAGCAACCCTCTATTGTGTGCATCAAAGGATAGA
GATAAAAGACACCAAGGAAGCTTTAGACAAGATAGAGGAAGAGCAAAACAAAAGTAAGACCACCGCACAG
CAAGCGGCCGCTGATCTTCAGACCTGGAGGAGGAGATATGAGGGACAATTGGAGAAGTGAATTATATAAA
TATAAAGTAGTAAAAATTGAACCATTAGGAGTAGCACCCACCAAGGCAAAGAGAAGAGTGGTGCAGAGAG
AAAAAAGAGCAGTGGGAATAGGAGCTTTGTTCCTTGGGTTCTTGGGAGCAGCAGGAAGCACTATGGGCGC
AGCGTCAATGACGCTGACGGTACAGGCCAGACAATTATTGTCTGGTATAGTGCAGCAGCAGAACAATTTG
CTGAGGGCTATTGAGGCGCAACAGCATCTGTTGCAACTCACAGTCTGGGGCATCAAGCAGCTCCAGGCAA
GAATCCTGGCTGTGGAAAGATACCTAAAGGATCAACAGCTCCTGGGGATTTGGGGTTGCTCTGGAAAACT
CATTTGCACCACTGCTGTGCCTTGGAATGCTAGTTGGAGTAATAAATCTCTGGAACAGATTTGGAATCAC
ACGACCTGGATGGAGTGGGACAGAGAAATTAACAATTACACAAGCTTAATACACTCCTTAATTGAAGAAT
CGCAAAACCAGCAAGAAAAGAATGAACAAGAATTATTGGAATTAGATAAATGGGCAAGTTTGTGGAATTG
GTTTAACATAACAAATTGGCTGTGGTATATAAAATTATTCATAATGATAGTAGGAGGCTTGGTAGGTTTA
AGAATAGTTTTTGCTGTACTTTCTATAGTGAATAGAGTTAGGCAGGGATATTCACCATTATCGTTTCAGA
CCCACCTCCCAACCCCGAGGGGACAATTCTAGATCTTGAGACAAATGGCAGTATTCATCCACAATTTTAA
AAGAAAAGGGGGGATTGGGGGGTACAGTGCAGGGGAAAGAATAGTAGACATAATAGCAACAGACATACAA
ACTAAAGAATTACAAAAACAAATTACAAAAATTCAAAATTTTCGGGTTTATTACAGGGACAGCAGAGATC
CACTTTGGCGCCGGCTCGAGTTTACTCCCTATCAGTGATAGAGAACGTATAAGGAGTTTACTCCCTATCA
GTGATAGAGAACGTATGACCAGTTTACTCCCTATCAGTGATAGAGAACGTATCTACAGTTTACTCCCTAT
CAGTGATAGAGAACGTATGACCAGTTTACTCCCTATCAGTGATAGAGAACGTATCTACAGTTTACTCCCT
ATCAGTGATAGAGAACGTATATCCAGTTTACTCCCTATCAGTGATAGAGAACGTATAAGCTTTAGGCGTG
TACGGTGGGCGCCTATAAAAGCAGAGCTCGTTTAGTGAACCGTCAGATCGCCTGGAGCAATTCCACAACA
CTTTTGTCTTATACCAACTTTCCGTACCACTTCCTACCCTCGTAAAGGATCCGCCACCATGGTGAGCAAG
GGCGAGGAGGTCATCAAAGAGTTCATGCGCTTCAAGGTGCGCATGGAGGGCTCCATGAACGGCCACGAGT
TCGAGATCGAGGGCGAGGGCGAGGGCCGCCCCTACGAGGGCACCCAGACCGCCAAGCTGAAGGTGACCAA
GGGCGGCCCCCTGCCCTTCGCCTGGGACATCCTGTCCCCCCAGTTCATGTACGGCTCCAAGGCGTACGTG
AAGCACCCCGCCGACATCCCCGATTACAAGAAGCTGTCCTTCCCCGAGGGCTTCAAGTGGGAGCGCGTGA
TGAACTTCGAGGACGGCGGTCTGGTGACCGTGACCCAGGACTCCTCCCTGCAGGACGGCACGCTGATCTA
CAAGGTGAAGATGCGCGGCACCAACTTCCCCCCCGACGGCCCCGTAATGCAGAAGAAGACCATGGGCTGG
GAGGCCTCCACCGAGCGCCTGTACCCCCGCGACGGCGTGCTGAAGGGCGAGATCCACCAGGCCCTGAAGC
TGAAGGACGGCGGCCACTACCTGGTGGAGTTCAAGACCATCTACATGGCCAAGAAGCCCGTGCAACTGCC
CGGCTACTACTACGTGGACACCAAGCTGGACATCACCTCCCACAACGAGGACTACACCATCGTGGAACAG
TACGAGCGCTCCGAGGGCCGCCACCACCTGTTCCTGTACGGCATGGACGAGCTGTACAAGTGAGCTAGCC
GTCTCAGATCCTGTTTGAATGAGGCTTCAGTACTTTACAGAATCGTTGCCTGCACATCTTGGAAACACTT
GCTGGGATTACTTCTTCAGGTTAACCCAACAGAAGGCTCGAGAAGGTATATTGCTGTTGACAGTGAGCGA
TCTCGCTTGGGCGAGAGTAAGTAGTGAAGCCACAGATGTACTTACTCTCGCCCAAGCGAGAGTGCCTACT
GCCTCGGAATTCAAGGGGCTACTTTAGGAGCAATTATCTTGTTTACTAAAACTGAATACCTTGCTATCTC
TTTGATACATTTTTACAAAGCTGAATTAAAATGGTATAAATTAAATCACTTTACCGGTAACGCGTAATTC
TACCGGGTAGGGGAGGCGCTTTTCCCAAGGCAGTCTGGAGCATGCGCTTTAGCAGCCCCGCTGGGCACTT
GGCGCTACACAAGTGGCCTCTGGCCTCGCACACATTCCACATCCACCGGAAGGCGCCAACCGGCTCCGTT
CTTTGGTGGCCCCTTCGCGCCACCTTCTACTCCTCCCCTAGTCAGGAAGTTCCCCCCCGCCCCGCAGCTC
GCGTCGTGCAGGACGTGACAAATGGAAGTAGCACGTGTCACTAGTCTCGTGCAGATGGACAGCACCGCTG
AGCAATGGAAGCGGGTAGGCCTTTGGGGCAGCGGCCAATAGCAGCTTTGCTCCTTCGCTTTCTGGGCTCA
GAGGCTGGGAAGGGGTGGGTCCGGGGGC
Features (pLannotate 1.2.2; 32 found; start..end, strand, type, name):
    145..855     +  CDS            Superfolder GFP: Superfolder GFP is a basic (constitutively fluorescent) green fluorescent protein published in 2005, derived from Aequorea victoria. It is reported to be a very rapidly-maturing weak dimer.
    925..1542    +  CDS            tetR: TETR2_ECOLX - Experimental evidence at protein level: Swiss-Prot protein existence level 1. TetR is the repressor of the tetracycline resistance element; its N-terminal region forms a helix-turn-helix structure and binds DNA. Binding of tetracycline to TetR reduces the repressor affinity for the tetracycline resistance gene (tetA) promoter operator sites. From Escherichia coli.
   1698..2286    +  misc_feature   WPRE: woodchuck hepatitis virus posttranscriptional regulatory element
   2337..2356    +  misc_feature   cPPT/CTS (fragment): central polypurine tract and central termination sequence of HIV-1
   2358..2591    +  LTR            3' LTR (ΔU3): self-inactivating 3' long terminal repeat (LTR) from HIV-1
   2669..2790    +  polyA_signal   SV40 poly(A) signal: SV40 polyadenylation signal
   2830..2965    +  rep_origin     SV40 ori: SV40 origin of replication
   2986..3004    -  promoter       T7 promoter: promoter for bacteriophage T7 RNA polymerase
   3012..3167    +  CDS            lacZα (fragment): LacZα fragment of β-galactosidase; lacZ fragment
   3172..3600    +  rep_origin     f1 ori (sequence partly withheld): f1 bacteriophage origin of replication; arrow indicates direction of (+) strand synthesis
   3653..3757    +  promoter       AmpR promoter: bla
   3758..4618    +  CDS            AmpR: β-lactamase; bla; confers resistance to ampicillin, carbenicillin, and related antibiotics
   4789..5377    +  rep_origin     ori: high-copy-number ColE1/pMB1/pBR322/pUC origin of replication
   5560..5652    +  CDS            lacI (fragment): lac repressor; lacI; The lac repressor binds to the lac operator to inhibit transcription in E. coli. This inhibition can be relieved by adding lactose or isopropyl-β-D-thiogalactopyranoside (IPTG).
   5665..5686    +  protein_bind   CAP binding site: CAP binding activates transcription in the presence of cAMP. E. coli catabolite activator protein
   5701..5731    +  promoter       lac promoter: promoter for the E. coli lac operon
   5739..5755    +  protein_bind   lac operator: The lac repressor binds to the lac operator to inhibit transcription in E. coli. This inhibition can be relieved by adding lactose or isopropyl-β-D-thiogalactopyranoside (IPTG). lac repressor encoded by lacI
   5800..5818    +  promoter       T3 promoter: promoter for bacteriophage T3 RNA polymerase
   5863..6242    +  enhancer       CMV enhancer: human cytomegalovirus immediate early enhancer
   6299..6490    +  promoter       SV40 promoter (fragment): SV40 enhancer and early promoter
   6509..6735    +  promoter       RSV promoter: Rous sarcoma virus enhancer/promoter
   6736..6916    +  LTR            5' LTR (truncated): truncated 5' long terminal repeat (LTR) from HIV-1
   6963..7088    +  misc_feature   HIV-1 Ψ: packaging signal of human immunodeficiency virus type 1
   7072..7435    +  CDS            HIV-1 gag (fragment): gag protein from human immunodeficiency virus 1; gag
   7581..7814    +  misc_feature   RRE: The Rev response element (RRE) of HIV-1 allows for Rev-dependent mRNA export from the nucleus to the cytoplasm.
   8191..8215    +  CDS            Rev (fragment): human immunodeficiency virus 1 (HIV-1) Rev protein; rev; enhances nuclear export of unspliced and incompletely spliced viral mRNAs
   8256..8373    +  misc_feature   cPPT/CTS: central polypurine tract and central termination sequence of HIV-1
   8419..8797    +  promoter       TRE3G promoter: 3rd-generation Tet-responsive promoter that can be activated by binding of Tet-On® 3G
   8810..9511    +  CDS            dTomato: dTomato is a basic (constitutively fluorescent) orange fluorescent protein published in 2004, derived from Discosoma sp.. It is reported to be a somewhat slowly-maturing dimer with low acid sensitivity.
   9536..9629    +  ncRNA          5' miR-30a: sequence upstream of the 71-nt precursor of the human miR-30a microRNA (Zeng et al., 2002) miRNA
   9741..9853    +  ncRNA          3' miR-30a: sequence downstream of the 71-nt precursor of the human miR-30a microRNA (Zeng et al., 2002) miRNA
   9876..126     +  promoter       PGK promoter (across the origin): mouse phosphoglycerate kinase 1 promoter
