[The description below was written by a language model from this plasmid's Addgene catalogue record and pLannotate feature annotations shown in this document.]
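Description:
SIN40C.TRE.dTomato.miR-ctrl.PGK.sfGFP.P2A.Tet3G is a self-inactivating HIV-1-based lentiviral transfer plasmid of about 10.2 kb, built on the SIN40C backbone as an all-in-one doxycycline-inducible system for mammalian cells. It is maintained in E. coli through a high-copy ColE1/pUC-type origin with ampicillin resistance, and it also carries an f1 origin and an SV40 origin. Upstream of the viral genome lie a CMV enhancer, an SV40 promoter fragment and an RSV promoter. These are joined to a truncated 5' LTR and presumably drive genomic RNA production in packaging cells. The packaging signal Ψ with a gag fragment, the RRE and a cPPT/CTS follow. A WPRE and a ΔU3 3' LTR close the vector, with an SV40 polyadenylation signal beyond the LTR.

The payload consists of two cassettes in the same orientation. The first uses a TRE3G promoter to drive dTomato, followed by 5' and 3' miR-30a flanking sequences that bracket the control hairpin (miR-ctrl). The red reporter and the miR-30-embedded RNA are therefore made from a single inducible transcript, and dTomato fluorescence marks cells in which the hairpin is expressed. The record does not state the hairpin's sequence or what it targets. The second cassette uses a constitutive mouse PGK promoter to express superfolder GFP linked by a P2A peptide to the Tet-On 3G transactivator, which the annotation detects through its TetR-derived portion. Green fluorescence thus identifies transduced cells and serves as the selectable marker. Adding doxycycline lets the transactivator bind TRE3G and switch on dTomato and miR-ctrl. The construct appears to serve as the negative control for matched inducible miRNA vectors, and its associated publication concerns a megakaryocytic transcription factor in leukemia.
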