Addgene plasmid #169316: SIN40C.TRE.dTomato.miR-ctrl.PGK.sfGFP.P2A.Tet3G
Purpose: Doxycycline-inducible expression of miR-ctrl with dTomato as reporter fluorescent protein
Depositing lab: Jan-Henning Klusmann. Depositing organization: Martin-Luther-Universitaet Halle-Wittenberg. Publication: The megakaryocytic transcription factor ARID3A suppresses leukemia pathogenesis. Alejo-Valle O, Weigert K, Bhayadia R, Ng M, Issa H, Beyer C, Emmrich S, Schuschel K, Ihling C, Sinz A, Zimmermann M, Wickenhauser C, Flasinski M, Regenyi EM, Labuhn M, Reinhardt D, Yaspo ML, Heckl D, Klusmann JH. Blood. 2021 Sep 27. pii: S0006-4971(21)01649-9. doi: 10.1182/blood.2021012231. PubMed 34570885.
Backbone
  Vector backbone: SIN40C
  Vector type: Lentiviral
  Selectable markers: sfGFP
Growth in bacteria
  Bacterial resistance: Ampicillin, 100 μg/mL
  Growth temperature: 37°C
  Growth strain: NEB Stable
  Copy number: High Copy
Gene/Insert
  Gene/Insert name: miR-ctrl
  Species: H. sapiens (human)
  Promoter: TRE
  Tag / fusion protein: dTomato (N terminal on insert)
  Cloning method: Restriction Enzyme; 5′ cloning site Unknown (unknown if destroyed)
  Sequencing primers: 5′ LNCX; 3′ IRES-R
Terms and licenses: Academic/Nonprofit Terms; Industry Terms: Not Available to Industry
How to cite: SIN40C.TRE.dTomato.miR-ctrl.PGK.sfGFP.P2A.Tet3G was a gift from Jan-Henning Klusmann (Addgene plasmid # 169316 ; http://n2t.net/addgene:169316 ; RRID:Addgene_169316)
